Addgene plasmid #195287: pCAGGS SARS-CoV-2 XBB Spike
Purpose: Expresses codon-optimized full length SARS-CoV-2 XBB Spike
Depositing lab: Marceline Côté. Depositing organization: University of Ottawa.
Backbone
  Vector backbone: pCAGGS
  Backbone size w/o insert (bp): 4716
  Total vector size (bp): 8526
  Vector type: Mammalian Expression
Growth in bacteria
  Bacterial resistance: Ampicillin, 100 μg/mL
  Growth temperature: 37°C
  Growth strain: DH5alpha
  Copy number: High Copy
Gene/Insert
  Gene/Insert name: SARS-CoV-2 XBB Spike (alt name: SARS CoV-2 Omicron S variant)
  Insert size (bp): 3808
  Mutation: Contains the following mutations: T19I, LPPA24-27S, V83A, G142D, Δ144, H146Q, Q183E, V213E, G339H, R346T, L368I, S371F, S373P, S375F, T376A, D405N, R408S, K417N, N440K, V445P, G446S, N460K, S477N, T478K, E484A, F486S, F490S, Q498R, N501Y, Y505H, D614G, H655Y, N679K, P681H, N764K, D796Y, Q954H, N969K
  Entrez Gene: S (a.k.a. GU280_gp02, spike glycoprotein)
  Promoter: chicken β-actin promoter, CMV enhancer
  Cloning method: Restriction Enzyme; 5′ cloning site EcoRI (not destroyed); 3′ cloning site NheI (not destroyed)
  Sequencing primers: 5′ CTCTAGAGCCTCTGCTAACCATGTTC
Terms and licenses: Academic/Nonprofit Terms; Industry Terms
How to cite: pCAGGS SARS-CoV-2 XBB Spike was a gift from Marceline Côté (Addgene plasmid # 195287 ; http://n2t.net/addgene:195287 ; RRID:Addgene_195287)
