[The description below was written by a language model from this plasmid's Addgene catalogue record and pLannotate feature annotations shown in this document.]
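Description:
pCAGGS SARS-CoV-2 XBB Spike is a mammalian expression plasmid built on the pCAGGS backbone that drives production of the codon-optimized, full-length spike glycoprotein of the SARS-CoV-2 Omicron XBB lineage. It is maintained in E. coli as a high-copy plasmid through a ColE1/pUC-type origin and is selected with ampicillin via the β-lactamase gene and its native promoter. The catalogue lists a total size of about 8.5 kb, which agrees closely with the sequenced record.

Expression comes from the composite CAG arrangement: the human cytomegalovirus immediate-early enhancer, the chicken β-actin promoter (named in the catalogue, though not separately annotated in the feature table), and a chimeric chicken β-actin/rabbit β-globin intron, which together give strong constitutive transcription in many mammalian cell types. The roughly 3.8 kb spike coding sequence was inserted between EcoRI and NheI sites, both retained, and is followed by the rabbit β-globin polyadenylation signal. A short β-globin coding fragment annotated just upstream of the insert is probably residual backbone sequence. The insert carries the XBB mutation set, including N-terminal domain changes such as the LPPA24-27S substitution and deletion of residue 144, many receptor-binding domain substitutions (for example R346T, V445P, N460K, F486S, F490S, N501Y), and D614G, P681H and S2 changes. No epitope tag or reporter is recorded.

The backbone also contains an SV40 origin, which can support episomal replication in cells expressing large T antigen, along with an SV40 poly(A) signal and remnants of lac regulatory elements. The record states only that the plasmid is meant to express the spike protein; no specific downstream application is given.
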