Features (pLannotate 1.2.2; 16 found; start..end, strand, type, name):
      4..383     +  enhancer       CMV enhancer: human cytomegalovirus immediate early enhancer
    661..1677    +  intron         chimeric intron: chimera between introns from chicken β-actin and rabbit β-globin
   1675..1731    +  CDS            HBB (fragment): HBB_LEPEU - Experimental evidence at protein level: Swiss-Prot protein existence level 1. Involved in oxygen transport from the lung to the various peripheral tissues. From Lepus europaeus (European hare).
   1738..5544    +  CDS            S (sequence partly withheld): SPIKE_SARS2 - Experimental evidence at protein level: Swiss-Prot protein existence level 1. [Spike glycoprotein]: May down-regulate host tetherin (BST2) by lysosomal degradation, thereby counteracting its antiviral activity. From Severe acute respiratory syndrome coronavirus 2 (2019-nCoV) (SARS-CoV-2).
   5622..5677    +  polyA_signal   β-globin poly(A) signal: rabbit β-globin polyadenylation signal (Gil and Proudfoot, 1987)
   6062..6078    -  protein_bind   lac operator: The lac repressor binds to the lac operator to inhibit transcription in E. coli. This inhibition can be relieved by adding lactose or isopropyl-β-D-thiogalactopyranoside (IPTG). lac repressor encoded by lacI
   6086..6116    -  promoter       lac promoter: promoter for the E. coli lac operon
   6131..6152    -  protein_bind   CAP binding site: CAP binding activates transcription in the presence of cAMP. E. coli catabolite activator protein
   6165..6204    -  CDS            lacI (fragment): lac repressor; lacI; The lac repressor binds to the lac operator to inhibit transcription in E. coli. This inhibition can be relieved by adding lactose or isopropyl-β-D-thiogalactopyranoside (IPTG).
   6211..6233    +  promoter       SV40 promoter (fragment): SV40 enhancer and early promoter
   6257..6392    +  rep_origin     SV40 ori: SV40 origin of replication
   6412..6546    +  polyA_signal   SV40 poly(A) signal: SV40 polyadenylation signal
   6548..6602    -  CDS            lacI (fragment): lac repressor; lacI; The lac repressor binds to the lac operator to inhibit transcription in E. coli. This inhibition can be relieved by adding lactose or isopropyl-β-D-thiogalactopyranoside (IPTG).
   6785..7373    -  rep_origin     ori: high-copy-number ColE1/pMB1/pBR322/pUC origin of replication
   7544..8404    -  CDS            AmpR: β-lactamase; bla; confers resistance to ampicillin, carbenicillin, and related antibiotics
   8405..8509    -  promoter       AmpR promoter: bla
>Addgene plasmid #195287 | pCAGGS SARS-CoV-2 XBB Spike | addgene full sequence | sequence record 384139 | Addgene NGS Result
GTCGACATTGATTATTGACTAGTTATTAATAGTAATCAATTACGGGGTCATTAGTTCATAGCCCATATAT
GGAGTTCCGCGTTACATAACTTACGGTAAATGGCCCGCCTGGCTGACCGCCCAACGACCCCCGCCCATTG
ACGTCAATAATGACGTATGTTCCCATAGTAACGCCAATAGGGACTTTCCATTGACGTCAATGGGTGGAGT
ATTTACGGTAAACTGCCCACTTGGCAGTACATCAAGTGTATCATATGCCAAGTACGCCCCCTATTGACGT
CAATGACGGTAAATGGCCCGCCTGGCATTATGCCCAGTACATGACCTTATGGGACTTTCCTACTTGGCAG
TACATCTACGTATTAGTCATCGCTATTACCATGGTCGAGGTGAGCCCCACGTTCTGCTTCACTCTCCCCA
TCTCCCCCCCCTCCCCACCCCCAATTTTGTATTTATTTATTTTTTAATTATTTTGTGCAGCGATGGGGGC
GGGGGGGGGGGGGGSGCGCGCCRGGSGGGGGGGGGGGGGGGGGGGGGGGGGGGGGGGSGRGGSGGRGRGG
KGSGGCGGCAGCCAATCAGAGCGGCGCGCTCCGAAAGTTTCCTTTTATGGCGAGGCGGCGGCGGCGGCGG
CCCTATAAAAAGCGAAGCGCGCGGCGGGCGGGAGTCGCTGCGCGCTGCCTTCGCCCCGTGCCCCGCTCCG
CCGCCGCCTCGCGCCGCCCGCCCCGGCTCTGACTGACCGCGTTACTCCCACAGGTGAGCGGGCGGGACGG
CCCTTCTCCTCCGGGCTGTAATTAGCGCTTGGTTTAATGACGGCTTGTTTCTTTTCTGTGGCTGCGTGAA
AGCCTTGAGGGGCTCCGGGAGGGCCCTTTGTGCGGGGGGAGCGGCTCGGGGGGTGCGTGCGTGTGTGTGT
GCGTGGGGAGCGCCGCGTGCGGCTCCGCGCTGCCCGGCGGCTGTGAGCGCTGCGGGCGCGGCGCGGGGCT
TTGTGCGCTCCGCAGTGTGCGCGAGGGGAGCGCGGCCGGGGGCGGTGCCCCGCGGTGCGGGGGGGGCTGC
GAGGGGAACAAAGGCTGCGTGCGGGGTGTGTGCGTGGGGGGGTGAGCAGGGGGTGTGGGCGCGTCGGTCG
GGCTGCAACCCCCCCTGCACCCCCCTCCCCGAGTTGCTGAGCACGGCCCGGCTTCGGGTGCGGGGCTCCG
TACGGGGCGTGGCGCGGGGCTCGCCGTGCCGGGCGGGGGGTGGCGGCAGGTGGGGGTGCCGGGCGGGGCG
GGGCCGCCTCGGGCCGGGGRGGGCTCGGGGGRGGGGCGCGGCGGCCCCCGGAGCGCCGGCGGCTGTCGAG
GCGCGGCGAGCCGCAGCCATTGCCTTTTATGGTAATCGTGCGAGAGGGCGCAGGGACTTCCTTTGTCCCA
AATCTGTGCGGAGCCGAAATCTGGGAGGCGCCGCCGCACCCCCTCTAGCGGGCGCGGGGCGAAGCGGTGC
GGCGCCGGCAGGAAGGAAATGGGCGGGGAGGGCCTTCGTGCGTCGCCGCGCCGCCGTCCCCTTCTCCCTC
TCCAGCCTCGGGGCTGTCCGCGGGGGGACGGCTGCCTTCGGGGGGGACGGGGCAGGGCGGGGTTCGGCTT
CTGGCGTGTGACCGGCGGCTCTAGAGCCTCTGCTAACCATGTTCATGCCTTCTTCTTTTTCCTACAGCTC
CTGGGCAACGTGCTGGTTATTGTGCTGTCTCATCATTTTGGCAAAGAATTCGCCACCATGTTCGTCTTCC
TCGTCCTCCTCCCCCTCGTCTCCTCCCAG
[855 nt withheld, positions 1780-2634]
AAGTCCTTCACCGTCGAGAAGGGCATCTACCAGACCTCCAACTTCCGCGTCCAGCCCACCGAGTCCATCG
TCCGCTTCCCCAACATCACCAACCTCTGCCCCTTCCACGAGGTCTTCAACGCCACCACCTTCGCCTCCGT
CTACGCCTGGAACCGCAAGCGCATCTCCAACTGCGTCGCCGACTACTCCGTCATCTACAACTTCGCCCCT
TTCTTCGCCTTCAAGTGCTACGGCGTCTCCCCCACCAAGCTCAACGACCTCTGCTTCACCAACGTCTACG
CCGACTCCTTCGTCATCCGCGGCAACGAGGTCAGCCAGATCGCCCCCGGCCAGACCGGCAACATCGCCGA
CTACAACTACAAGCTCCCCGACGACTTCACCGGCTGCGTCATCGCCTGGAACTCCAACAAGCTCGACTCC
AAGCCCAGCGGCAACTACAACTACCTCTACCGCCTCTTCCGCAAGTCCAAGCTCAAGCCCTTCGAGCGCG
ACATCTCCACCGAGATCTACCAGGCCGGCAACAAACCCTGCAACGGCGTCGCCGGCAGCAACTGCTACAG
CCCCCTCCAGTCCTACGGCTTCAGGCCCACCTACGGCGTCGGCCACCAGCCCTACCGCGTCGTCGTCCTC
TCCTTCGAGCTCCTCCACGCCCCCGCCACCGTCTGCGGCCCCAAGAAGTCCACCAACCTCGTCAAGAACA
AGTGCGTCAACTTCAACTTCAACGGCCTCACCGGCACCGGCGTCCTCACCGAGTCCAACAAGAAGTTCCT
CCCCTTCCAGCAGTTCGGCCGCGACATCGCCGACACCACCGACGCCGTCCGCGACCCCCAGACCCTCGAG
ATCCTCGACATCACCCCCTGCTCCTTCGGCGGCGTCTCCGTCATCACCCCCGGCACCAACACCTCCAACC
AGGTCGCCGTCCTCTACCAGGGTGTCAACTGCACCGAGGTCCCCGTCGCCATCCACGCCGACCAGCTCAC
CCCCACCTGGCGCGTCTACTCCACCGGCTCCAACGTCTTCCAGACCCGCGCCGGCTGCCTCATCGGCGCC
GAGTACGTCAACAACTCCTACGAGTGCGACATCCCCATCGGCGCCGGCATCTGTGCCTCCTACCAGACCC
AGACCAAGTCCCACCGCCGCGCCCGCTCCGTCGCCTCCCAGTCCATCATCGCCTACACCATGTCCCTCGG
CGCCGAGAACTCCGTCGCCTACTCCAACAACTCCATCGCCATCCCCACCAACTTCACCATCTCCGTCACC
ACCGAGATCCTCCCCGTCTCCATGACCAAGACCTCCGTCGACTGCACCATGTACATCTGCGGCGACTCCA
CCGAGTGCTCCAACCTCCTCCTCCAGTACGGCTCCTTCTGCACCCAGCTCAAGCGCGCCCTCACCGGCAT
CGCCGTCGAGCAGGACAAGAACACCCAGGAGGTCTTCGCCCAGGTCAAGCAGATCTACAAGACCCCCCCC
ATCAAGTACTTCGGCGGCTTCAACTTCTCCCAGATCCTCCCCGACCCCTCCAAGCCCTCCAAGCGCTCCT
TCATCGAGGACCTCCTCTTCAACAAGGTCACCCTCGCCGACGCCGGCTTCATCAAGCAGTACGGCGACTG
CCTCGGCGACATCGCCGCCCGCGACCTCATCTGCGCCCAGAAGTTCAACGGCCTCACCGTCCTCCCCCCC
CTCCTCACCGACGAGATGATCGCCCAGTACACCTCCGCCCTCCTCGCCGGCACCATCACCTCCGGCTGGA
CCTTCGGCGCCGGCGCCGCCCTCCAGATCCCCTTCGCCATGCAGATGGCCTACCGCTTCAACGGCATCGG
CGTCACCCAGAACGTCCTCTACGAGAACCAGAAGCTCATCGCCAACCAGTTCAACTCCGCCATCGGCAAG
ATCCAGGACTCCCTCTCCTCCACCGCCTCCGCCCTCGGCAAGCTCCAGGACGTCGTCAACCACAACGCCC
AGGCCCTCAACACCCTCGTCAAGCAGCTCTCCTCCAAGTTCGGCGCCATCTCCTCCGTCCTCAACGACAT
CCTGTCCCGCCTCGACAAGGTCGAGGCCGAGGTCCAGATCGACCGCCTCATCACCGGCCGCCTCCAGTCC
CTCCAGACCTACGTCACCCAGCAGCTCATCCGCGCCGCCGAGATCCGCGCCTCCGCCAACCTCGCCGCCA
CCAAGATGTCCGAGTGCGTCCTCGGCCAGTCCAAGCGCGTCGACTTCTGCGGCAAGGGCTACCACCTCAT
GTCCTTCCCCCAGTCCGCCCCCCACGGCGTCGTCTTCCTCCACGTCACCTACGTCCCCGCCCAGGAGAAG
AACTTCACCACCGCCCCCGCCATCTGCCACGACGGCAAGGCCCACTTCCCCCGCGAGGGCGTCTTCGTCT
CCAACGGCACCCACTGGTTCGTCACCCAGCGCAACTTCTACGAGCCCCAGATCATCACCACCGACAACAC
CTTCGTCTCCGGCAACTGCGACGTCGTCATCGGCATCGTCAACAACACCGTCTACGACCCCCTCCAGCCC
GAGCTCGACTCCTTCAAGGAGGAGCTCGACAAGTACTTCAAGAACCACACCTCCCCCGACGTCGACCTCG
GCGACATCTCCGGCATCAACGCCTCCGTCGTCAACATCCAGAAGGAGATCGACCGCCTCAACGAGGTCGC
CAAGAACCTCAACGAGTCCCTCATCGACCTCCAGGAGCTCGGCAAGTACGAGCAGTACATCAAGTGGCCC
TGGTACATCTGGCTCGGCTTCATCGCCGGCCTCATCGCCATCGTCATGGTCACCATCATGCTCTGCTGCA
TGACCTCCTGCTGCTCCTGCCTCAAGGGCTGCTGCTCCTGCGGCTCCTGCTGCAAGTTCGACGAGGACGA
CTCCGAGCCCGTCCTCAAGGGCGTCAAGCTCCACTACACCTAAGCTAGCAGATCTTTTTCCCTCTGCCAA
AAATTATGGGGACATCATGAAGCCCCTTGAGCATCTGACTTCTGGCTAATAAAGGAAATTTATTTTCATT
GCAATAGTGTGTTGGAATTTTTTGTGTCTCTCACTCGGAAGGACATATGGGAGGGCAAATCATTTAAAAC
ATCAGAATGAGTATTTGGTTTAGAGTTTGGCAACATATGCCCATATGCTGGCTGCCATGAACAAAGGTTG
GCTATAAAGAGGTCATCAGTATATGAAACAGCCCCCTGCTGTCCATTCCTTATTCCATAGAAAAGCCTTG
ACTTGAGGTTAGATTTTTTTTATATTTTGTTTTGTGTTATTTTTTTCTTTAACATCCCTAAAATTTTCCT
TACATGTTTTACTAGCCAGATTTTTCCTCCTCTCCTGACTACTCCCAGTCATAGCTGTCCCTCTTCTCTT
ATGGAGATCCCTCGACCTGCAGCCCAAGCTTGGCGTAATCATGGTCATAGCTGTTTCCTGTGTGAAATTG
TTATCCGCTCACAATTCCACACAACATACGAGCCGGAAGCATAAAGTGTAAAGCCTGGGGTGCCTAATGA
GTGAGCTAACTCACATTAATTGCGTTGCGCTCACTGCCCGCTTTCCAGTCGGGAAACCTGTCGTGCCAGC
GGATCCGCATCTCAATTAGTCAGCAACCATAGTCCCGCCCCTAACTCCGCCCATCCCGCCCCTAACTCCG
CCCAGTTCCGCCCATTCTCCGCCCCATGGCTGACTAATTTTTTTTATTTATGCAGAGGCCGAGGCCGCCT
CGGCCTCTGAGCTATTCCAGAAGTAGTGAGGAGGCTTTTTTGGAGGCCTAGGCTTTTGCAAAAAGCTAAC
TTGTTTATTGCAGCTTATAATGGTTACAAATAAAGCAATAGCATCACAAATTTCACAAATAAAGCATTTT
TTTCACTGCATTCTAGTTGTGGTTTGTCCAAACTCATCAATGTATCTTATCATGTCTGGATCCGCTGCAT
TAATGAATCGGCCAACGCGCGGGGAGAGGCGGTTTGCGTATTGGGCGCTCTTCCGCTTCCTCGCTCACTG
ACTCGCTGCGCTCGGTCGTTCGGCTGCGGCGAGCGGTATCAGCTCACTCAAAGGCGGTAATACGGTTATC
CACAGAATCAGGGGATAACGCAGGAAAGAACATGTGAGCAAAAGGCCAGCAAAAGGCCAGGAACCGTAAA
AAGGCCGCGTTGCTGGCGTTTTTCCATAGGCTCCGCCCCCCTGACGAGCATCACAAAAATCGACGCTCAA
GTCAGAGGTGGCGAAACCCGACAGGACTATAAAGATACCAGGCGTTTCCCCCTGGAAGCTCCCTCGTGCG
CTCTCCTGTTCCGACCCTGCCGCTTACCGGATACCTGTCCGCCTTTCTCCCTTCGGGAAGCGTGGCGCTT
TCTCATAGCTCACGCTGTAGGTATCTCAGTTCGGTGTAGGTCGTTCGCTCCAAGCTGGGCTGTGTGCACG
AACCCCCCGTTCAGCCCGACCGCTGCGCCTTATCCGGTAACTATCGTCTTGAGTCCAACCCGGTAAGACA
CGACTTATCGCCACTGGCAGCAGCCACTGGTAACAGGATTAGCAGAGCGAGGTATGTAGGCGGTGCTACA
GAGTTCTTGAAGTGGTGGCCTAACTACGGCTACACTAGAAGAACAGTATTTGGTATCTGCGCTCTGCTGA
AGCCAGTTACCTTCGGAAAAAGAGTTGGTAGCTCTTGATCCGGCAAACAAACCACCGCTGGTAGCGGTGG
TTTTTTTGTTTGCAAGCAGCAGATTACGCGCAGAAAAAAAGGATCTCAAGAAGATCCTTTGATCTTTTCT
ACGGGGTCTGACGCTCAGTGGAACGAAAACTCACGTTAAGGGATTTTGGTCATGAGATTATCAAAAAGGA
TCTTCACCTAGATCCTTTTAAATTAAAAATGAAGTTTTAAATCAATCTAAAGTATATATGAGTAAACTTG
GTCTGACAGTTACCAATGCTTAATCAGTGAGGCACCTATCTCAGCGATCTGTCTATTTCGTTCATCCATA
GTTGCCTGACTCCCCGTCGTGTAGATAACTACGATACGGGAGGGCTTACCATCTGGCCCCAGTGCTGCAA
TGATACCGCGAGACCCACGCTCACCGGCTCCAGATTTATCAGCAATAAACCAGCCAGCCGGAAGGGCCGA
GCGCAGAAGTGGTCCTGCAACTTTATCCGCCTCCATCCAGTCTATTAATTGTTGCCGGGAAGCTAGAGTA
AGTAGTTCGCCAGTTAATAGTTTGCGCAACGTTGTTGCCATTGCTACAGGCATCGTGGTGTCACGCTCGT
CGTTTGGTATGGCTTCATTCAGCTCCGGTTCCCAACGATCAAGGCGAGTTACATGATCCCCCATGTTGTG
CAAAAAAGCGGTTAGCTCCTTCGGTCCTCCGATCGTTGTCAGAAGTAAGTTGGCCGCAGTGTTATCACTC
ATGGTTATGGCAGCACTGCATAATTCTCTTACTGTCATGCCATCCGTAAGATGCTTTTCTGTGACTGGTG
AGTACTCAACCAAGTCATTCTGAGAATAGTGTATGCGGCGACCGAGTTGCTCTTGCCCGGCGTCAATACG
GGATAATACCGCGCCACATAGCAGAACTTTAAAAGTGCTCATCATTGGAAAACGTTCTTCGGGGCGAAAA
CTCTCAAGGATCTTACCGCTGTTGAGATCCAGTTCGATGTAACCCACTCGTGCACCCAACTGATCTTCAG
CATCTTTTACTTTCACCAGCGTTTCTGGGTGAGCAAAAACAGGAAGGCAAAATGCCGCAAAAAAGGGAAT
AAGGGCGACACGGAAATGTTGAATACTCATACTCTTCCTTTTTCAATATTATTGAAGCATTTATCAGGGT
TATTGTCTCATGAGCGGATACATATTTGAATGTATTTAGAAAAATAAACAAATAGGGGTTCCGCGCACAT
TTCCCCGAAAAGTGCCACCTGG
