>Addgene plasmid #195287 | pCAGGS SARS-CoV-2 XBB Spike | depositor partial sequence | sequence record 378870 | Spike gene
GCTCCTGGGCACGTGCTGGTTATTGTGCTGTCTCATCATTTTGGCAAAGAATTCGCCACCATGTTCGTCT
TCCTCGTCCTCCTCCCCCTCGTCTCCTCCCAG
[855 nt withheld, positions 103-957]
AAGTCCTTCACCGTCGAGAAGGGCATCTACCAGACCTCCAACTTCCGCGTCCAGCCCACCGAGTCCATCG
TCCGCTTCCCCAACATCACCAACCTCTGCCCCTTCCACGAGGTCTTCAACGCCACCACCTTCGCCTCCGT
CTACGCCTGGAACCGCAAGCGCATCTCCAACTGCGTCGCCGACTACTCCGTCATCTACAACTTCGCCCCT
TTCTTCGCCTTCAAGTGCTACGGCGTCTCCCCCACCAAGCTCAACGACCTCTGCTTCACCAACGTCTACG
CCGACTCCTTCGTCATCCGCGGCAACGAGGTCAGCCAGATCGCCCCCGGCCAGACCGGCAACATCGCCGA
CTACAACTACAAGCTCCCCGACGACTTCACCGGCTGCGTCATCGCCTGGAACTCCAACAAGCTCGACTCC
AAGCCCAGCGGCAACTACAACTACCTCTACCGCCTCTTCCGCAAGTCCAAGCTCAAGCCCTTCGAGCGCG
ACATCTCCACCGAGATCTACCAGGCCGGCAACAAACCCTGCAACGGCGTCGCCGGCAGCAACTGCTACAG
CCCCCTCCAGTCCTACGGCTTCAGGCCCACCTACGGCGTCGGCCACCAGCCCTACCGCGTCGTCGTCCTC
TCCTTCGAGCTCCTCCACGCCCCCGCCACCGTCTGCGGCCCCAAGAAGTCCACCAACCTCGTCAAGAACA
AGTGCGTCAACTTCAACTTCAACGGCCTCACCGGCACCGGCGTCCTCACCGAGTCCAACAAGAAGTTCCT
CCCCTTCCAGCAGTTCGGCCGCGACATCGCCGACACCACCGACGCCGTCCGCGACCCCCAGACCCTCGAG
ATCCTCGACATCACCCCCTGCTCCTTCGGCGGCGTCTCCGTCATCACCCCCGGCACCAACACCTCCAACC
AGGTCGCCGTCCTCTACCAGGGTGTCAACTGCACCGAGGTCCCCGTCGCCATCCACGCCGACCAGCTCAC
CCCCACCTGGCGCGTCTACTCCACCGGCTCCAACGTCTTCCAGACCCGCGCCGGCTGCCTCATCGGCGCC
GAGTACGTCAACAACTCCTACGAGTGCGACATCCCCATCGGCGCCGGCATCTGTGCCTCCTACCAGACCC
AGACCAAGTCCCACCGCCGCGCCCGCTCCGTCGCCTCCCAGTCCATCATCGCCTACACCATGTCCCTCGG
CGCCGAGAACTCCGTCGCCTACTCCAACAACTCCATCGCCATCCCCACCAACTTCACCATCTCCGTCACC
ACCGAGATCCTCCCCGTCTCCATGACCAAGACCTCCGTCGACTGCACCATGTACATCTGCGGCGACTCCA
CCGAGTGCTCCAACCTCCTCCTCCAGTACGGCTCCTTCTGCACCCAGCTCAAGCGCGCCCTCACCGGCAT
CGCCGTCGAGCAGGACAAGAACACCCAGGAGGTCTTCGCCCAGGTCAAGCAGATCTACAAGACCCCCCCC
ATCAAGTACTTCGGCGGCTTCAACTTCTCCCAGATCCTCCCCGACCCCTCCAAGCCCTCCAAGCGCTCCT
TCATCGAGGACCTCCTCTTCAACAAGGTCACCCTCGCCGACGCCGGCTTCATCAAGCAGTACGGCGACTG
CCTCGGCGACATCGCCGCCCGCGACCTCATCTGCGCCCAGAAGTTCAACGGCCTCACCGTCCTCCCCCCC
CTCCTCACCGACGAGATGATCGCCCAGTACACCTCCGCCCTCCTCGCCGGCACCATCACCTCCGGCTGGA
CCTTCGGCGCCGGCGCCGCCCTCCAGATCCCCTTCGCCATGCAGATGGCCTACCGCTTCAACGGCATCGG
CGTCACCCAGAACGTCCTCTACGAGAACCAGAAGCTCATCGCCAACCAGTTCAACTCCGCCATCGGCAAG
ATCCAGGACTCCCTCTCCTCCACCGCCTCCGCCCTCGGCAAGCTCCAGGACGTCGTCAACCACAACGCCC
AGGCCCTCAACACCCTCGTCAAGCAGCTCTCCTCCAAGTTCGGCGCCATCTCCTCCGTCCTCAACGACAT
CCTGTCCCGCCTCGACAAGGTCGAGGCCGAGGTCCAGATCGACCGCCTCATCACCGGCCGCCTCCAGTCC
CTCCAGACCTACGTCACCCAGCAGCTCATCCGCGCCGCCGAGATCCGCGCCTCCGCCAACCTCGCCGCCA
CCAAGATGTCCGAGTGCGTCCTCGGCCAGTCCAAGCGCGTCGACTTCTGCGGCAAGGGCTACCACCTCAT
GTCCTTCCCCCAGTCCGCCCCCCACGGCGTCGTCTTCCTCCACGTCACCTACGTCCCCGCCCAGGAGAAG
AACTTCACCACCGCCCCCGCCATCTGCCACGACGGCAAGGCCCACTTCCCCCGCGAGGGCGTCTTCGTCT
CCAACGGCACCCACTGGTTCGTCACCCAGCGCAACTTCTACGAGCCCCAGATCATCACCACCGACAACAC
CTTCGTCTCCGGCAACTGCGACGTCGTCATCGGCATCGTCAACAACACCGTCTACGACCCCCTCCAGCCC
GAGCTCGACTCCTTCAAGGAGGAGCTCGACAAGTACTTCAAGAACCACACCTCCCCCGACGTCGACCTCG
GCGACATCTCCGGCATCAACGCCTCCGTCGTCAACATCCAGAAGGAGATCGACCGCCTCAACGAGGTCGC
CAAGAACCTCAACGAGTCCCTCATCGACCTCCAGGAGCTCGGCAAGTACGAGCAGTACATCAAGTGGCCC
TGGTACATCTGGCTCGGCTTCATCGCCGGCCTCATCGCCATCGTCATGGTCACCATCATGCTCTGCTGCA
TGACCTCCTGCTGCTCCTGCCTCAAGGGCTGCTGCTCCTGCGGCTCCTGCTGCAAGTTCGACGAGGACGA
CTCCGAGCCCGTCCTCAAGGGCGTCAAGCTCCACTACACCTAAGCTAGCAGATCTTTTTCCCTCTGCCAA
AAATTATGGGGACATCATGAAGCCCCTTGAGCATCTGACTTCTGGCTAATAAAGGAAATTTATTTTCATT
GCAATAGTGTGTTGGAATTTTTTGTGTCTCTCACTCGGAAGGACATATGGGAGGGCAAATCATTTAAAAC
ATCAGAATGAGTATTTGGTTTAGAGTTTGGCAACATATGCCCATATGCTGGCTGCCATGAACAAAGGTTG
GCTATAAAGAGGTCATCAGTATATGAAACAGCCCCCTGCTGTCCATTCCTTATTCCATAGAAAAGCCTTG
ACTTGAGGTTAGATTTTTTTTATATTTTGTTTTGTGTTATTTTTTTCTTTAACATCCCTAAAATTTTCCT
TACATGTTTTACTAGCCAGATTTTTCCTCCTCTCCTGACTACTCCCAGTCATAGCTGTCCCTCTTCTCTT
ATGGAGATCCCTCGACCTGCAGCCCAAGCTTGGCGTAATCATGGTCATAGCTGTTTCCTGTGTGAAATTG
TTATCCGCTCACAATTCCACACAACATACGAGCCGGAAGCATAAAGTGTAAAGCCTGGGGTGCCTAATGA
GTGAGCTAACTCACATTAATTGCGTTGCGCTCACTGCCCGCTTTCCAGTCGGGAAACCTGTCG
